>Addgene plasmid #78469 | pUCP20T-tdTomato | depositor full sequence | sequence record 146323 | Partially sequenced and backbone inferred from the litterature
GACGAAAGGGCCTCGTGATACGCCTATTTTTATAGGTTAATGTCATGATAATAATGGTTTCTTAGACGTC
AGGTGGCACTTTTCGGGGAAATGTGCGCGGAACCCCTATTTGTTTATTTTTCTAAATACATTCAAATATG
TATCCGCTCATGAGACAATAACCCTGATAAATGCTTCAATAATATTGAAAAAGGAAGAGTATGAGTATTC
AACATTTCCGTGTCGCCCTTATTCCCTTTTTTGCGGCATTTTGCCTTCCTGTTTTTGCTCACCCAGAAAC
GCTGGTGAAAGTAAAAGATGCTGAAGATCAGTTGGGTGCACGAGTGGGTTACATCGAACTGGATCTCAAC
AGCGGTAAGATCCTTGAGAGTTTTCGCCCCGAAGAACGTTTTCCAATGATGAGCACTTTTAAAGTTCTGC
TATGTGGCGCGGTATTATCCCGTATTGACGCCGGGCAAGAGCAACTCGGTCGCCGCATACACTATTCTCA
GAATGACTTGGTTGAGTACTCACCAGTCACAGAAAAGCATCTTACGGATGGCATGACAGTAAGAGAATTA
TGCAGTGCTGCCATAACCATGAGTGATAACACTGCGGCCAACTTACTTCTGACAACGATCGGAGGACCGA
AGGAGCTAACCGCTTTTTTGCACAACATGGGGGATCATGTAACTCGCCTTGATCGTTGGGAACCGGAGCT
GAATGAAGCCATACCAAACGACGAGCGTGACACCACGATGCCTGTAGCAATGGCAACAACGTTGCGCAAA
CTATTAACTGGCGAACTACTTACTCTAGCTTCCCGGCAACAATTAATAGACTGGATGGAGGCGGATAAAG
TTGCAGGACCACTTCTGCGCTCGGCCCTTCCGGCTGGCTGGTTTATTGCTGATAAATCTGGAGCCGGTGA
GCGTGGGTCTCGCGGTATCATTGCAGCACTGGGGCCAGATGGTAAGCCCTCCCGTATCGTAGTTATCTAC
ACGACGGGGAGTCAGGCAACTATGGATGAACGAAATAGACAGATCGCTGAGATAGGTGCCTCACTGATTA
AGCATTGGTAACTGTCAGACCAAGTTTACTCATATATACTTTAGATTGATTTAAAACTTCATTTTTAATT
TAAAAGGATCTAGGTGAAGATCCTTTTTGATAATCTCATGACCAAAATCCCTTAACGTGAGTTTTCGTTC
CACTGAGCGTCAGACCCCGTAGAAAAGATCAAAGGATCTTCTTGAGATCCTTTTTTTCTGCGCGTAATCT
GCTGCTTGCAAACAAAAAAACCACCGCTACCAGCGGTGGTTTGTTTGCCGGATCAAGAGCTACCAACTCT
TTTTCCGAAGGTAACTGGCTTCAGCAGAGCGCAGATACCAAATACTGTCCTTCTAGTGTAGCCGTAGTTA
GGCCACCACTTCAAGAACTCTGTAGCACCGCCTACATACCTCGCTCTGCTAATCCTGTTACCAGTGGCTG
CTGCCAGTGGCGATAAGTCGTGTCTTACCGGGTTGGACTCAAGACGATAGTTACCGGATAAGGCGCAGCG
GTCGGGCTGAACGGGGGGTTCGTGCACACAGCCCAGCTTGGAGCGAACGACCTACACCGAACTGAGATAC
CTACAGCGTGAGCTATGAGAAAGCGCCACGCTTCCCGAAGGGAGAAAGGCGGACAGGTATCCGGTAAGCG
GCAGGGTCGGAACAGGAGAGCGCACGAGGGAGCTTCCAGGGGGAAACGCCTGGTATCTTTATAGTCCTGT
CGGGTTTCGCCACCTCTGACTTGAGCGTCGATTTTTGTGATGCTCGTCAGGGGGGCGGAGCCTATGGAAA
AACGCCAGCAACGCGGCCTTTTTACGGTTCCTGGCCTTTTGCTGGCCTTTTGCTCACATAAGCTAGCTTA
TCGGCCAGCCTCGCAGAGCAGGATTCCCGTTGAGCACCGCCAGGTGCGAATAAGGGACAGTGAAGAAGGA
ACACCCGCTCGCGGGTGGGCCTACTTCACCTATCCTGCCCGGCTGACGCCGTTGGATACACCAAGGAAAG
TCTACACGAACCCTTTGGCAAAATCCTGTATATCGTGCGAAAAAGGATGGATATACCGAAAAAATCGCTA
TAATGACCCCGAAGCAGGGTTATGCAGCGGAAAGTATACCTTAAGGAATCCCCATGTTCTTTCCTGCGTT
ATCCCCTGATTCTGTGGATAACCGTATTACCGCCTTTGAGTGAGCTGATACCGCTCGCCGCAGCCGAACG
ACCGAGCGCAGCGAGTCAGTGAGCGAGGAAGCGGAAGAGCGCCCAATACGCAAACCGCCTCTCCCCGCGC
GTTGGCCGATTCATTAATGCAGCTGGCACGACAGGTTTCCCGACTGGAAAGCGGGCAGTGAGCGCAACGC
AATTAATGTGAGTTAGCTCACTCATTAGGCACCCCAGGCTTTACACTTTATGCTTCCGGCTCGTATGTTG
TGTGGAATTGTGAGCGGATAACAATTTCACACAGGAAACAGCTATGACCATGATTACGAATTCGGCGCGC
CAAGAAGGATGGTGAGCAAGGGCGAGGAGGTCATCAAAGAGTTCATGCGCTTCAAGGTGCGCATGGAGGG
CTCCATGAACGGCCACGAGTTCGAGATCGAGGGCGAGGGCGAGGGCCGCCCCTACGAGGGCACCCAGACC
GCCAAGCTGAAGGTGACCAAGGGCGGCCCCCTGCCCTTCGCCTGGGACATCCTGTCCCCCCAGTTCATGT
ACGGCTCCAAGGCGTACGTGAAGCACCCCGCCGACATCCCCGATTACAAGAAGCTGTCCTTCCCCGAGGG
CTTCAAGTGGGAGCGCGTGATGAACTTCGAGGACGGCGGTCTGGTGACCGTGACCCAGGACTCCTCCCTG
CAGGACGGCACGCTGATCTACAAGGTGAAGATGCGCGGCACCAACTTCCCCCCCGACGGCCCCGTAATGC
AGAAGAAGACCATGGGCTGGGAGGCCTCCACCGAGCGCCTGTACCCCCGCGACGGCGTGCTGAAGGGCGA
GATCCACCAGGCCCTGAAGCTGAAGGACGGCGGCCACTACCTGGTGGAGTTCAAGACCATCTACATGGCC
AAGAAGCCCGTGCAACTGCCCGGCTACTACTACGTGGACACCAAGCTGGACATCACCTCCCACAACGAGG
ACTACACCATCGTGGAACAGTACGAGCGCTCCGAGGGCCGCCACCACCTGTTCCTGGGGCATGGCACCGG
CAGCACCGGCAGCGGCAGCTCCGGCACCGCCTCCTCCGAGGACAACAACATGGCCGTCATCAAAGAGTTC
ATGCGCTTCAAGGTGCGCATGGAGGGCTCCATGAACGGCCACGAGTTCGAGATCGAGGGCGAGGGCGAGG
GCCGCCCCTACGAGGGCACCCAGACCGCCAAGCTGAAGGTGACCAAGGGCGGCCCCCTGCCCTTCGCCTG
GGACATCCTGTCCCCCCAGTTCATGTACGGCTCCAAGGCGTACGTGAAGCACCCCGCCGACATCCCCGAT
TACAAGAAGCTGTCCTTCCCCGAGGGCTTCAAGTGGGAGCGCGTGATGAACTTCGAGGACGGCGGTCTGG
TGACCGTGACCCAGGACTCCTCCCTGCAGGACGGCACGCTGATCTACAAGGTGAAGATGCGCGGCACCAA
CTTCCCCCCCGACGGCCCCGTAATGCAGAAGAAGACCATGGGCTGGGAGGCCTCCACCGAGCGCCTGTAC
CCCCGCGACGGCGTGCTGAAGGGCGAGATCCACCAGGCCCTGAAGCTGAAGGACGGCGGCCACTACCTGG
TGGAGTTCAAGACCATCTACATGGCCAAGAAGCCCGTGCAACTGCCCGGCTACTACTACGTGGACACCAA
GCTGGACATCACCTCCCACAACGAGGACTACACCATCGTGGAACAGTACGAGCGCTCCGAGGGCCGCCAC
CACCTGTTCCTGTACGGCATGGACGAGCTGTACAAGTAAGGATCCTCTAGAGTCGACCTGCAGGCATGCA
AGCTTGGCACTGGCCGTCGTTTTACAACGTCGTGACTGGGAAAACCCTGGCGTTACCCAACTTAATCGCC
TTGCAGCACATCCCCCTTTCGCCAGCTGGCGTAATAGCGAAGAGGCCCGCACCGATCGCCCTTCCCAACA
GTTGCGCAGCCTGAAAGGCAGGCCGGGCCGTGGTGGCCACGGCCTCTAGGCCAGATCCAGCGGCATCTGG
GTTAGTCGAGCGCGGGCCGCTTCCCATGTCTCACCAGGGCGAGCCTGTTTCGCGATCTCAGCATCTGAAA
TCTTCCCGGCCTTGCGCTTCGCTGGGGCCTTACCCACCGCCTTGGCGGGCTTCTTCGGTCCAAAACTGAA
CAACAGATGTGTGACCTTGCGCCCGGTCTTTCGCTGCGCCCACTCCACCTGTAGCGGGCTGTGCTCGTTG
ATCTGCGTCACGGCTGGATCAAGCACTCGCAACTTGAAGTCCTTGATCGAGGGATACCGGCCTTCCAGTT
GAAACCACTTTCGCAGCTGGTCAATTTCTATTTCGCGCTGGCCGATGCTGTCCCATTGCATGAGCAGCTC
GTAAAGCCTGATCGCGTGGGTGCTGTCCATCTTGGCCACGTCAGCCAAGGCGTATTTGGTGAACTGTTTG
GTGAGTTCCGTCAGGTACGGCAGCATGTCTTTGGTGAACCTGAGTTCTACACGGCCCTCACCCTCCCGGT
AGATGATTGTTTGCACCCAGCCGGTAATCATCACACTCGGTCTTTTCCCCTTGCCATTGGGCTCTTGGGT
TAACCGGACTTCCCGCCGTTTCAGGCGCAGGGCCGCTTCTTTGAGCTGGTTGTAGGAAGATTCGATAGGG
ACACCCGCCATCGTCGCTATGTCCTCCGCCGTCACTGAATACATCACTTCATCGGTGACAGGCTCGCTCC
TCTTCACCTGGCTAATACAGGCCAGAACGATCCGCTGTTCCTGAACACTGAGGCGATACGCGGCCTCGAC
CAGGGCATTGCTTTTGTAAACCATTGGGGGTGAGGCCACGTTCGACATTCCTTGTGTATAAGGGGACACT
GTATCTGCGTCCCACAATACAACAAATCCGTCCCTTTACAACAACAAATCCGTCCCTTCTTAACAACAAA
TCCGTCCCTTAATGGCAACAAATCCGTCCCTTTTTAAACTCTACAGGCCACGGATTACGTGGCCTGTAGA
CGTCCTAAAAGGTTTAAAAGGGAAAAGGAAGAAAAGGGTGGAAACGCAAAAAACGCACCACTACGTGGCC
CCGTTGGGGCCGCATTTGTGCCCCTGAAGGGGCGGGGGAGGCGTCTGGGCAATCCCCGTTTTACCAGTCC
CCTATCGCCGCCTGAGAGGGCGCAGGAAGCGAGTAATCAGGGTATCGAGGCGGATTCACCCTTGGCGTCC
AACCAGCGGCACCAGCGGCGCCTGAGAGGTATGGTGCACTCTCAGTACAATCTGCTCTGATGCCGCATAG
TTAAGCCAGCCCCGACACCCGCCAACACCCGCTGACGCGCCCTGACGGGCTTGTCTGCTCCCGGCATCCG
CTTACAGACAAGCTGTGACCGTCTCCGGGAGCTGCATGTGTCAGAGGTTTTCACCGTCATCACCGAAACG
CGCGA
Features (pLannotate 1.2.2; 16 found; start..end, strand, type, name):
     96..200     +  promoter       AmpR promoter: bla
    201..1061    +  CDS            AmpR: β-lactamase; bla; confers resistance to ampicillin, carbenicillin, and related antibiotics
   1232..1820    +  rep_origin     ori: high-copy-number ColE1/pMB1/pBR322/pUC origin of replication
   1892..2000    -  oriT           oriT: incP origin of transfer
   2153..2277    +  rep_origin     RSF ori (fragment): Plasmids containing the RSF 1030 origin of replication can be propagated in E. coli cells that contain additional plasmids with compatible origins.
   2279..2371    +  CDS            lacI (fragment): lac repressor; lacI; The lac repressor binds to the lac operator to inhibit transcription in E. coli. This inhibition can be relieved by adding lactose or isopropyl-β-D-thiogalactopyranoside (IPTG).
   2384..2405    +  protein_bind   CAP binding site: CAP binding activates transcription in the presence of cAMP. E. coli catabolite activator protein
   2420..2450    +  promoter       lac promoter: promoter for the E. coli lac operon
   2458..2474    +  protein_bind   lac operator: The lac repressor binds to the lac operator to inhibit transcription in E. coli. This inhibition can be relieved by adding lactose or isopropyl-β-D-thiogalactopyranoside (IPTG). lac repressor encoded by lacI
   2529..3956    +  CDS            tdTomato: tdTomato is a basic (constitutively fluorescent) orange fluorescent protein published in 2004, derived from Discosoma sp.. It is reported to be a somewhat slowly-maturing tandem dimer with low acid sensitivity.
   3960..3995    +  misc_feature   MCS (fragment): pUC18/19 multiple cloning site
   3998..4145    +  CDS            lacZα (fragment): LacZα fragment of β-galactosidase; lacZ fragment
   4176..5009    -  CDS            pRO1600 Rep: replication protein for the broad-host-range plasmid pRO1600 from Pseudomonas aeruginosa&nbsp
   5023..5374    +  rep_origin     pRO1600 oriV: broad-host-range origin of replication from Pseudomonas aeruginosa plasmid pRO1600; requires the pRO1600 Rep protein for replication (West et al., 1994)
   5420..5469    -  misc_feature   bom (fragment): basis of mobility region from pBR322
   5571..1       -  CDS            rop (fragment) (across the origin): Rop protein, which maintains plasmids at low copy number; rop
