[The description below was written by a language model from this plasmid's Addgene catalogue record and pLannotate feature annotations shown in this document.]
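Description:
pUCP20T-tdTomato is a bacterial expression plasmid of about 5.6 kb built on the pUCP20T backbone and intended for fluorescently labelling a broad range of bacteria. It is a shuttle-type vector with two replication systems. A high-copy ColE1/pUC origin supports propagation in E. coli. The pRO1600 oriV, together with its cognate Rep protein gene, comes from a Pseudomonas aeruginosa plasmid and extends replication to other hosts. An incP origin of transfer (oriT) is also annotated, which allows the plasmid to be mobilised by conjugation from a donor strain that supplies the transfer functions. Selection relies on the bla β-lactamase gene under its own promoter, which confers resistance to ampicillin, carbenicillin and related antibiotics.

The payload is tdTomato, a constitutively fluorescent orange-red tandem-dimer protein derived from Discosoma sp. It sits in the pUC-type cloning region downstream of the CAP binding site, lac promoter and lac operator. Only a short fragment of lacI is present, so the plasmid does not encode a functional repressor, and expression from the lac promoter should be largely unrepressed in hosts that lack their own lac repressor. Remnants of the multiple cloning site and lacZα follow the tdTomato coding sequence, consistent with its insertion into the lacZα region. The short matches to RSF ori, bom and rop are fragments and are probably backbone remnants rather than functional elements.

The plasmid belongs to a set of colour-variant vectors for tagging bacteria for imaging or tracking. The sequence record is noted as only partially sequenced, with the backbone inferred from the literature, so backbone details should be treated with some caution.
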