Addgene plasmid #78469: pUCP20T-tdTomato
Purpose: Broad range bacterial fluorescence labeling
Depositing lab: Mariette Barbier. Depositing organization: West Virginia University and School of Medicine. Publication: Rainbow Vectors for Broad-Range Bacterial Fluorescence Labeling. Barbier M, Damron FH. PLoS One. 2016 Mar 3;11(3):e0146827. doi: 10.1371/journal.pone.0146827. eCollection 2016. PubMed 26937640.
Backbone
  Vector backbone: pUCP20T
  Vector type: Bacterial Expression
Growth in bacteria
  Bacterial resistance: Ampicillin, 100 μg/mL
  Growth temperature: 37°C
  Growth strain: DH5alpha
  Copy number: High Copy
Gene/Insert
  Gene/Insert name: tdTomato
  Species: Discosoma sp.
Terms and licenses: Academic/Nonprofit Terms; Industry Terms: Not Available to Industry
How to cite: pUCP20T-tdTomato was a gift from Mariette Barbier (Addgene plasmid # 78469 ; http://n2t.net/addgene:78469 ; RRID:Addgene_78469)
