>Addgene plasmid #78469 | pUCP20T-tdTomato | addgene partial sequence | sequence record 149766 | M13pUC-Fwd 5'-CCCAGTCACGACGTTGTAAAACG-3'
GCATGCCTGCAGGTCGACTCTAGAGGATCCTTACTTGTACAGCTCGTCCATGCCGTACAGGAACAGGTGG
TGGCGGCCCTCGGAGCGCTCGTACTGTTCCACGATGGTGTAGTCCTCGTTGTGGGAGGTGATGTCCAGCT
TGGTGTCCACGTAGTAGTAGCCGGGCAGTTGCACGGGCTTCTTGGCCATGTAGATGGTCTTGAACTCCAC
CAGGTAGTGGCCGCCGTCCTTCAGCTTCAGGGCCTGGTGGATCTCGCCCTTCAGCACGCCGTCGCGGGGG
TACAGGCGCTCGGTGGAGGCCTCCCAGCCCATGGTCTTCTTCTGCATTACGGGGCCGTCGGGGGGGAAGT
TGGTGCCGCGCATCTTCACCTTGTAGATCAGCGTGCCGTCCTGCAGGGAGGAGTCCTGGGTCACGGTCAC
CAGACCGCCGTCCTCGAAGTTCATCACGCGCTCCCACTTGAAGCCCTCGGGGAAGGACAGCTTCTTGTAA
TCGGGGATGTCGGCGGGGTGCTTCACGTACGCCTTGGAGCCGTACATGAACTGGGGGGACAGGATGTCCC
AGGCGAAGGGCAGGGGGCCGCCCTTGGTCACCTTCAGCTTGGCGGTCTGGGTGCCCTCGTAGGGGCGGCC
CTCGCCCTCGCCCTCGATCTCGAACTCGTGGCCGTTCATGGAGCCCTCCATGCGCACCTTGAAGCGCATG
AACTCTTTGATG
