>Addgene plasmid #78469 | pUCP20T-tdTomato | addgene partial sequence | sequence record 149768 | M13-Rev 5'-CAGGAAACAGCTATGACC-3'
ATGGTGAGCAAGGGCGAGGAGGTCATCAAAGAGTTCATGCGCTTCAAGGTGCGCATGGAGGGCTCCATGA
ACGGCCACGAGTTCGAGATCGAGGGCGAGGGCGAGGGCCGCCCCTACGAGGGCACCCAG
